>Addgene plasmid #75868 | PIM3 gRNA (BRDN0001145296) | addgene full sequence | sequence record 184724 | Addgene Assembled Sequence
CCCGGGTGCAAAGATGGATAAAGTTTTAAACAGAGAGGAATCTTTGCAGCTAATGGACCTTCTAGGTCTT
GAAAGGAGTGGGAATTGGCTCCGGTGCCCGTCAGTGGGCAGAGCGCACATCGCCCACAGTCCCCGAGAAG
TTGGGGGGAGGGGTCGGCAATTGATCCGGTGCCTAGAGAAGGTGGCGCGGGGTAAACTGGGAAAGTGATG
TCGTGTACTGGCTCCGCCTTTTTCCCGAGGGTGGGGGAGAACCGTATATAAGTGCAGTAGTCGCCGTGAA
CGTTCTTTTTCGCAACGGGTTTGCCGCCAGAACACAGGTAAGTGCCGTGTGTGGTTCCCGCGGGCCTGGC
CTCTTTACGGGTTATGGCCCTTGCGTGCCTTGAATTACTTCCACCTGGCTGCAGTACGTGATTCTTGATC
CCGAGCTTCGGGTTGGAAGTGGGTGGGAGAGTTCGAGGCCTTGCGCTTAAGGAGCCCCTTCGCCTCGTGC
TTGAGTTGAGGCCTGGCCTGGGCGCTGGGGCCGCCGCGTGCGAATCTGGTGGCACCTTCGCGCCTGTCTC
GCTGCTTTCGATAAGTCTCTAGCCATTTAAAATTTTTGATGACCTGCTGCGACGCTTTTTTTCTGGCAAG
ATAGTCTTGTAAATGCGGGCCAAGATCTGCACACTGGTATTTCGGTTTTTGGGGCCGCGGGCGGCGACGG
GGCCCGTGCGTCCCAGCGCACATGTTCGGCGAGGCGGGGCCTGCGAGCGCGGCCACCGAGAATCGGACGG
GGGTAGTCTCAAGCTGGCCGGCCTGCTCTGGTGCCTGGCCTCGCGCCGCCGTGTATCGCCCCGCCCTGGG
CGGCAAGGCTGGCCCGGTCGGCACCAGTTGCGTGAGCGGAAAGATGGCCGCTTCCCGGCCCTGCTGCAGG
GAGCTCAAAATGGAGGACGCGGCGCTCGGGAGAGCGGGCGGGTGAGTCACCCACACAAAGGAAAAGGGCC
TTTCCGTCCTCAGCCGTCGCTTCATGTGACTCCACGGAGTACCGGGCGCCGTCCAGGCACCTCGATTAGT
TCTCGAGCTTTTGGAGTACGTCGTCTTTAGGTTGGGGGGAGGGGTTTTATGCGATGGAGTTTCCCCACAC
TGAGTGGGTGGAGACTGAAGTTAGGCCAGCTTGGCACTTGATGTAATTCTCCTTGGAATTTGCCCTTTTT
GAGTTTGGATCTTGGTTCATTCTCAAGCCTCAGACAGTGGTTCAAAGTTTTTTTCTTCCATTTCAGGTGT
CGTGACGTACGGCCACCATGACCGAGTACAAGCCCACGGTGCGCCTCGCCACCCGCGACGACGTCCCCAG
GGCCGTACGCACCCTCGCCGCCGCGTTCGCCGACTACCCCGCCACGCGCCACACCGTCGATCCGGACCGC
CACATCGAGCGGGTCACCGAGCTGCAAGAACTCTTCCTCACGCGCGTCGGGCTCGACATCGGCAAGGTGT
GGGTCGCGGACGACGGCGCCGCCGTGGCGGTCTGGACCACGCCGGAGAGCGTCGAAGCGGGGGCGGTGTT
CGCCGAGATCGGCCCGCGCATGGCCGAGTTGAGCGGTTCCCGGCTGGCCGCGCAGCAACAGATGGAAGGC
CTCCTGGCGCCGCACCGGCCCAAGGAGCCCGCGTGGTTCCTGGCCACCGTCGGAGTCTCGCCCGACCACC
AGGGCAAGGGTCTGGGCAGCGCCGTCGTGCTCCCCGGAGTGGAGGCGGCCGAGCGCGCCGGGGTGCCCGC
CTTCCTGGAGACCTCCGCGCCCCGCAACCTCCCCTTCTACGAGCGGCTCGGCTTCACCGTCACCGCCGAC
GTCGAGGTGCCCGAAGGACCGCGCACCTGGTGCATGACCCGCAAGCCCGGTGCCTGAACGCGTTAAGTCG
ACAATCAACCTCTGGATTACAAAATTTGTGAAAGATTGACTGGTATTCTTAACTATGTTGCTCCTTTTAC
GCTATGTGGATACGCTGCTTTAATGCCTTTGTATCATGCTATTGCTTCCCGTATGGCTTTCATTTTCTCC
TCCTTGTATAAATCCTGGTTGCTGTCTCTTTATGAGGAGTTGTGGCCCGTTGTCAGGCAACGTGGCGTGG
TGTGCACTGTGTTTGCTGACGCAACCCCCACTGGTTGGGGCATTGCCACCACCTGTCAGCTCCTTTCCGG
GACTTTCGCTTTCCCCCTCCCTATTGCCACGGCGGAACTCATCGCCGCCTGCCTTGCCCGCTGCTGGACA
GGGGCTCGGCTGTTGGGCACTGACAATTCCGTGGTGTTGTCGGGGAAATCATCGTCCTTTCCTTGGCTGC
TCGCCTGTGTTGCCACCTGGATTCTGCGCGGGACGTCCTTCTGCTACGTCCCTTCGGCCCTCAATCCAGC
GGACCTTCCTTCCCGCGGCCTGCTGCCGGCTCTGCGGCCTCTTCCGCGTCTTCGCCTTCGCCCTCAGACG
AGTCGGATCTCCCTTTGGGCCGCCTCCCCGCGTCGACTTTAAGACCAATGACTTACAAGGCAGCTGTAGA
TCTTAGCCACTTTTTAAAAGAAAAGGGGGGACTGGAAGGGCTAATTCACTCCCAACGAAGACAAGATCTG
CTTTTTGCTTGTACTGGGTCTCTCTGGTTAGACCAGATCTGAGCCTGGGAGCTCTCTGGCTAACTAGGGA
ACCCACTGCTTAAGCCTCAATAAAGCTTGCCTTGAGTGCTTCAAGTAGTGTGTGCCCGTCTGTTGTGTGA
CTCTGGTAACTAGAGATCCCTCAGACCCTTTTAGTCAGTGTGGAAAATCTCTAGCAGTACGTATAGTAGT
TCATGTCATCTTATTATTCAGTATTTATAACTTGCAAAGAAATGAATATCAGAGAGTGAGAGGAACTTGT
TTATTGCAGCTTATAATGGTTACAAATAAAGCAATAGCATCACAAATTTCACAAATAAAGCATTTTTTTC
ACTGCATTCTAGTTGTGGTTTGTCCAAACTCATCAATGTATCTTATCATGTCTGGCTCTAGCTATCCCGC
CCCTAACTCCGCCCATCCCGCCCCTAACTCCGCCCAGTTCCGCCCATTCTCCGCCCCATGGCTGACTAAT
TTTTTTTATTTATGCAGAGGCCGAGGCCGCCTCGGCCTCTGAGCTATTCCAGAAGTAGTGAGGAGGCTTT
TTTGGAGGCCTAGGGACGTACCCAATTCGCCCTATAGTGAGTCGTATTACGCGCGCTCACTGGCCGTCGT
TTTACAACGTCGTGACTGGGAAAACCCTGGCGTTACCCAACTTAATCGCCTTGCAGCACATCCCCCTTTC
GCCAGCTGGCGTAATAGCGAAGAGGCCCGCACCGATCGCCCTTCCCAACAGTTGCGCAGCCTGAATGGCG
AATGGG
[124 nt withheld, positions 3367-3490]
C
[91 nt withheld, positions 3492-3582]
A
[49 nt withheld, positions 3584-3632]
CCTTTGACGTTGGAGTCCACGTTCTTT
[37 nt withheld, positions 3660-3696]
ACCCTATCTCGGTCTATTCTTTTGATTTATAAGGGATTTTGCCGATTTCGGCCTATTGGTTAAAAAATGA
GCTGATTTAACAAAAATTTAACGCGAATTTTAACAAAATATTAACGCTTACAATTTAGGTGGCACTTTTC
GGGGAAATGTGCGCGGAACCCCTATTTGTTTATTTTTCTAAATACATTCAAATATGTATCCGCTCATGAG
ACAATAACCCTGATAAATGCTTCAATAATATTGAAAAAGGAAGAGTATGAGTATTCAACATTTCCGTGTC
GCCCTTATTCCCTTTTTTGCGGCATTTTGCCTTCCTGTTTTTGCTCACCCAGAAACGCTGGTGAAAGTAA
AAGATGCTGAAGATCAGTTGGGTGCACGAGTGGGTTACATCGAACTGGATCTCAACAGCGGTAAGATCCT
TGAGAGTTTTCGCCCCGAAGAACGTTTTCCAATGATGAGCACTTTTAAAGTTCTGCTATGTGGCGCGGTA
TTATCCCGTATTGACGCCGGGCAAGAGCAACTCGGTCGCCGCATACACTATTCTCAGAATGACTTGGTTG
AGTACTCACCAGTCACAGAAAAGCATCTTACGGATGGCATGACAGTAAGAGAATTATGCAGTGCTGCCAT
AACCATGAGTGATAACACTGCGGCCAACTTACTTCTGACAACGATCGGAGGACCGAAGGAGCTAACCGCT
TTTTTGCACAACATGGGGGATCATGTAACTCGCCTTGATCGTTGGGAACCGGAGCTGAATGAAGCCATAC
CAAACGACGAGCGTGACACCACGATGCCTGTAGCAATGGCAACAACGTTGCGCAAACTATTAACTGGCGA
ACTACTTACTCTAGCTTCCCGGCAACAATTAATAGACTGGATGGAGGCGGATAAAGTTGCAGGACCACTT
CTGCGCTCGGCCCTTCCGGCTGGCTGGTTTATTGCTGATAAATCTGGAGCCGGTGAGCGTGGGTCTCGCG
GTATCATTGCAGCACTGGGGCCAGATGGTAAGCCCTCCCGTATCGTAGTTATCTACACGACGGGGAGTCA
GGCAACTATGGATGAACGAAATAGACAGATCGCTGAGATAGGTGCCTCACTGATTAAGCATTGGTAACTG
TCAGACCAAGTTTACTCATATATACTTTAGATTGATTTAAAACTTCATTTTTAATTTAAAAGGATCTAGG
TGAAGATCCTTTTTGATAATCTCATGACCAAAATCCCTTAACGTGAGTTTTCGTTCCACTGAGCGTCAGA
CCCCGTAGAAAAGATCAAAGGATCTTCTTGAGATCCTTTTTTTCTGCGCGTAATCTGCTGCTTGCAAACA
AAAAAACCACCGCTACCAGCGGTGGTTTGTTTGCCGGATCAAGAGCTACCAACTCTTTTTCCGAAGGTAA
CTGGCTTCAGCAGAGCGCAGATACCAAATACTGTTCTTCTAGTGTAGCCGTAGTTAGGCCACCACTTCAA
GAACTCTGTAGCACCGCCTACATACCTCGCTCTGCTAATCCTGTTACCAGTGGCTGCTGCCAGTGGCGAT
AAGTCGTGTCTTACCGGGTTGGACTCAAGACGATAGTTACCGGATAAGGCGCAGCGGTCGGGCTGAACGG
GGGGTTCGTGCACACAGCCCAGCTTGGAGCGAACGACCTACACCGAACTGAGATACCTACAGCGTGAGCT
ATGAGAAAGCGCCACGCTTCCCGAAGGGAGAAAGGCGGACAGGTATCCGGTAAGCGGCAGGGTCGGAACA
GGAGAGCGCACGAGGGAGCTTCCAGGGGGAAACGCCTGGTATCTTTATAGTCCTGTCGGGTTTCGCCACC
TCTGACTTGAGCGTCGATTTTTGTGATGCTCGTCAGGGGGGCGGAGCCTATGGAAAAACGCCAGCAACGC
GGCCTTTTTACGGTTCCTGGCCTTTTGCTGGCCTTTTGCTCACATGTTCTTTCCTGCGTTATCCCCTGAT
TCTGTGGATAACCGTATTACCGCCTTTGAGTGAGCTGATACCGCTCGCCGCAGCCGAACGACCGAGCGCA
GCGAGTCAGTGAGCGAGGAAGCGGAAGAGCGCCCAATACGCAAACCGCCTCTCCCCGCGCGTTGGCCGAT
TCATTAATGCAGCTGGCACGACAGGTTTCCCGACTGGAAAGCGGGCAGTGAGCGCAACGCAATTAATGTG
AGTTAGCTCACTCATTAGGCACCCCAGGCTTTACACTTTATGCTTCCGGCTCGTATGTTGTGTGGAATTG
TGAGCGGATAACAATTTCACACAGGAAACAGCTATGACCATGATTACGCCAAGCGCGCAATTAACCCTCA
CTAAAGGGAACAAAAGCTGGAGCTGCAAGCTTAATGTAGTCTTATGCAATACTCTTGTAGTCTTGCAACA
TGGTAACGATGAGTTAGCAACATGCCTTACAAGGAGAGAAAAAGCACCGTGCATGCCGATTGGTGGAAGT
AAGGTGGTACGATCGTGCCTTATTAGGAAGGCAACAGACGGGTCTGACATGGATTGGACGAACCACTGAA
TTGCCGCATTGCAGAGATATTGTATTTAAGTGCCTAGCTCGATACATAAACGGGTCTCTCTGGTTAGACC
AGATCTGAGCCTGGGAGCTCTCTGGCTAACTAGGGAACCCACTGCTTAAGCCTCAATAAAGCTTGCCTTG
AGTGCTTCAAGTAGTGTGTGCCCGTCTGTTGTGTGACTCTGGTAACTAGAGATCCCTCAGACCCTTTTAG
TCAGTGTGGAAAATCTCTAGCAGTGGCGCCCGAACAGGGACTTGAAAGCGAAAGGGAAACCAGAGGAGCT
CTCTCGACGCAGGACTCGGCTTGCTGAAGCGCGCACGGCAAGAGGCGAGGGGCGGCGACTGGTGAGTACG
CCAAAAATTTTGACTAGCGGAGGCTAGAAGGAGAGAGATGGGTGCGAGAGCGTCAGTATTAAGCGGGGGA
GAATTAGATCGCGATGGGAAAAAATTCGGTTAAGGCCAGGGGGAAAGAAAAAATATAAATTAAAACATAT
AGTATGGGCAAGCAGGGAGCTAGAACGATTCGCAGTTAATCCTGGCCTGTTAGAAACATCAGAAGGCTGT
AGACAAATACTGGGACAGCTACAACCATCCCTTCAGACAGGATCAGAAGAACTTAGATCATTATATAATA
CAGTAGCAACCCTCTATTGTGTGCATCAAAGGATAGAGATAAAAGACACCAAGGAAGCTTTAGACAAGAT
AGAGGAAGAGCAAAACAAAAGTAAGACCACCGCACAGCAAGCGGCCGCTGATCTTCAGACCTGGAGGAGG
AGATATGAGGGACAATTGGAGAAGTGAATTATATAAATATAAAGTAGTAAAAATTGAACCATTAGGAGTA
GCACCCACCAAGGCAAAGAGAAGAGTGGTGCAGAGAGAAAAAAGAGCAGTGGGAATAGGAGCTTTGTTCC
TTGGGTTCTTGGGAGCAGCAGGAAGCACTATGGGCGCAGCGTCAATGACGCTGACGGTACAGGCCAGACA
ATTATTGTCTGGTATAGTGCAGCAGCAGAACAATTTGCTGAGGGCTATTGAGGCGCAACAGCATCTGTTG
CAACTCACAGTCTGGGGCATCAAGCAGCTCCAGGCAAGAATCCTGGCTGTGGAAAGATACCTAAAGGATC
AACAGCTCCTGGGGATTTGGGGTTGCTCTGGAAAACTCATTTGCACCACTGCTGTGCCTTGGAATGCTAG
TTGGAGTAATAAATCTCTGGAACAGATTTGGAATCACACGACCTGGATGGAGTGGGACAGAGAAATTAAC
AATTACACAAGCTTAATACACTCCTTAATTGAAGAATCGCAAAACCAGCAAGAAAAGAATGAACAAGAAT
TATTGGAATTAGATAAATGGGCAAGTTTGTGGAATTGGTTTAACATAACAAATTGGCTGTGGTATATAAA
ATTATTCATAATGATAGTAGGAGGCTTGGTAGGTTTAAGAATAGTTTTTGCTGTACTTTCTATAGTGAAT
AGAGTTAGGCAGGGATATTCACCATTATCGTTTCAGACCCACCTCCCAACCCCGAGGGGACCCAGAGAGG
GCCTATTTCCCATGATTCCTTCATATTTGCATATACGATACAAGGCTGTTAGAGAGATAATTAGAATTAA
TTTGACTGTAAACACAAAGATATTAGTACAAAATACGTGACGTAGAAAGTAATAATTTCTTGGGTAGTTT
GCAGTTTTAAAATTATGTTTTAAAATGGACTATCATATGCTTACCGTAACTTGAAAGTATTTCGATTTCT
TGGCTTTATATATCTTGTGGAAAGGACGAAACACCGGCTCCGTGATAAAGTCGAAGGTTTTAGAGCTAGA
AATAGCAAGTTAAAATAAGGCTAGTCCGTTATCAACTTGAAAAAGTGGCACCGAGTCGGTGCTTTTTTAA
GCTTGGCGTAACTAGATCTTGAGACAAATGGCAGTATTCATCCACAATTTTAAAAGAAAAGGGGGGATTG
GGGGGTACAGTGCAGGGGAAAGAATAGTAGACATAATAGCAACAGACATACAAACTAAAGAATTACAAAA
ACAAATTACAAAAATTCAAAATTTTCGGGTTTATTACAGGGACAGCAGAGATCCACTTTGGCGCCGGCTC
GAGGGGG
Features (pLannotate 1.2.2; 29 found; start..end, strand, type, name):
     14..80      +  CDS            small t antigen (fragment): SV40 (simian virus 40) small t antigen
    106..317     +  promoter       EF-1α core promoter: core promoter for human elongation factor EF-1α
    318..1256    +  intron         EF-1α intron A: intron upstream of the start codon of human EF-1α
   1278..1877    +  CDS            PuroR (fragment): puromycin N-acetyltransferase; pac from Streptomyces; confers resistance to puromycin
   1893..2481    +  misc_feature   WPRE: woodchuck hepatitis virus posttranscriptional regulatory element
   2532..2551    +  misc_feature   cPPT/CTS (fragment): central polypurine tract and central termination sequence of HIV-1
   2553..2786    +  LTR            3' LTR (ΔU3): self-inactivating 3' long terminal repeat (LTR) from HIV-1
   2864..2985    +  polyA_signal   SV40 poly(A) signal: SV40 polyadenylation signal
   3025..3160    +  rep_origin     SV40 ori: SV40 origin of replication
   3181..3199    -  promoter       T7 promoter: promoter for bacteriophage T7 RNA polymerase
   3207..3362    +  CDS            lacZα (fragment): LacZα fragment of β-galactosidase; lacZ fragment
   3367..3795    +  rep_origin     f1 ori (sequence partly withheld): f1 bacteriophage origin of replication; arrow indicates direction of (+) strand synthesis
   3848..3952    +  promoter       AmpR promoter: bla
   3953..4813    +  CDS            AmpR: β-lactamase; bla; confers resistance to ampicillin, carbenicillin, and related antibiotics
   4984..5572    +  rep_origin     ori: high-copy-number ColE1/pMB1/pBR322/pUC origin of replication
   5755..5847    +  CDS            lacI (fragment): lac repressor; lacI; The lac repressor binds to the lac operator to inhibit transcription in E. coli. This inhibition can be relieved by adding lactose or isopropyl-β-D-thiogalactopyranoside (IPTG).
   5860..5881    +  protein_bind   CAP binding site: CAP binding activates transcription in the presence of cAMP. E. coli catabolite activator protein
   5896..5926    +  promoter       lac promoter: promoter for the E. coli lac operon
   5934..5950    +  protein_bind   lac operator: The lac repressor binds to the lac operator to inhibit transcription in E. coli. This inhibition can be relieved by adding lactose or isopropyl-β-D-thiogalactopyranoside (IPTG). lac repressor encoded by lacI
   5995..6013    +  promoter       T3 promoter: promoter for bacteriophage T3 RNA polymerase
   6041..6267    +  promoter       RSV promoter: Rous sarcoma virus enhancer/promoter
   6268..6448    +  LTR            5' LTR (truncated): truncated 5' long terminal repeat (LTR) from HIV-1
   6495..6620    +  misc_feature   HIV-1 Ψ: packaging signal of human immunodeficiency virus type 1
   6604..6967    +  CDS            HIV-1 gag (fragment): gag protein from human immunodeficiency virus 1; gag
   7113..7346    +  misc_feature   RRE: The Rev response element (RRE) of HIV-1 allows for Rev-dependent mRNA export from the nucleus to the cytoplasm.
   7723..7749    +  CDS            Rev (fragment): human immunodeficiency virus 1 (HIV-1) Rev protein; rev; enhances nuclear export of unspliced and incompletely spliced viral mRNAs
   7753..7993    +  promoter       U6 promoter: RNA polymerase III promoter for human U6 snRNA
   8023..8098    +  misc_RNA       gRNA scaffold: guide RNA scaffold for the Streptococcus pyogenes CRISPR/Cas9 system
   8154..8271    +  misc_feature   cPPT/CTS: central polypurine tract and central termination sequence of HIV-1
