[The description below was written by a language model from this plasmid's Addgene catalogue record and pLannotate feature annotations shown in this document.]
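Description:
PIM3 gRNA (BRDN0001145296) is a third-generation lentiviral CRISPR guide plasmid built on the lentiGuide-Puro backbone and designed to target the human PIM3 gene, with the guide designed against a single PIM3 reference transcript. It is propagated in E. coli as a high-copy plasmid through a ColE1/pUC-type origin with ampicillin selection (AmpR). The backbone also carries an f1 ori, an SV40 origin and poly(A) signal, and remnants of lac and T7/T3 cloning-vector sequence.

The lentiviral transfer cassette begins with an RSV promoter fused to a truncated HIV-1 5' LTR, which makes genomic RNA production Tat-independent. It is followed by the Ψ packaging signal with a gag fragment, the RRE for Rev-dependent nuclear export, and a cPPT/CTS element. The cassette ends with a self-inactivating ΔU3 3' LTR. Within this frame, a human U6 RNA polymerase III promoter drives the PIM3-specific spacer joined to the Streptococcus pyogenes Cas9 guide RNA scaffold. Downstream, the EF-1α core promoter with its intron A expresses puromycin N-acetyltransferase, allowing puromycin selection of transduced mammalian cells, and a WPRE enhances transcript expression.

The plasmid does not encode Cas9, so it is meant to be used with a separate Cas9 lentiviral vector or in cells that already express Cas9, typically to disrupt PIM3. The depositor's comments link it to a human kinome gRNA library, and the guide comes from work on optimising sgRNA design for high on-target activity and low off-target effects. The cloning method is not recorded.
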