Addgene plasmid #75868: PIM3 gRNA (BRDN0001145296)
Purpose: 3rd generation lentiviral gRNA plasmid targeting human PIM3
Depositing lab: John Doench & David Root. Depositing organization: Broad Institute. Publication: Optimized sgRNA design to maximize activity and minimize off-target effects of CRISPR-Cas9. Doench JG, Fusi N, Sullender M, Hegde M, Vaimberg EW, Donovan KF, Smith I, Tothova Z, Wilen C, Orchard R, Virgin HW, Listgarten J, Root DE. Nat Biotechnol. 2016 Jan 18. doi: 10.1038/nbt.3437. PubMed 26780180.
Backbone
  Vector backbone: lentiGuide-Puro
  Backbone manufacturer: Zhang Lab (Addgene plasmid # 52963)
  Vector type: Mammalian Expression, Lentiviral, CRISPR
  Selectable markers: Puromycin
Growth in bacteria
  Bacterial resistance: Ampicillin, 100 μg/mL
  Growth temperature: 37°C
  Growth strain: DH5alpha
  Copy number: High Copy
Gene/Insert
  Gene/Insert name: PIM3 (alt names: PIM3; NM_001001852.3)
  gRNA/shRNA sequence: GCTCCGTGATAAAGTCGAAG
  Species: H. sapiens (human)
  Entrez Gene: PIM3 (a.k.a. pim-3)
  Promoter: hU6
  Cloning method: Unknown
  Sequencing primers: 5′ U6-F; 3′ pS2-R
Terms and licenses: Academic/Nonprofit Terms; Industry Terms: Not Available to Industry
Depositor comments: The gRNA was designed to target the following Genbank reference sequence(s): NM_001001852.3. Note that this plasmid does NOT contain Cas9. It should be used in conjunction with lentiCas9-Blast (Addgene #52962) or otherwise with cell lines already expressing Cas9. Browse the full kinome gRNA library at http://www.addgene.org/pooled-library/broadgpp-human-kinome/ or visit http://www.broadinstitute.org/rnai/public/ for detailed protocols and information.
How to cite: PIM3 gRNA (BRDN0001145296) was a gift from John Doench & David Root (Addgene plasmid # 75868 ; http://n2t.net/addgene:75868 ; RRID:Addgene_75868)
