>Addgene plasmid #75868 | PIM3 gRNA (BRDN0001145296) | depositor partial sequence | sequence record 143328 | Target Sequence
GCTCCGTGATAAAGTCGAAG
