>Addgene plasmid #75868 | PIM3 gRNA (BRDN0001145296) | addgene partial sequence | sequence record 184723 | hU6-F
CGTAGAAAGTAATAATTTCTTGGGTAGTTTGCAGTTTTAAAATTATGTTTTAAAATGGACTATCATATGC
TTACCGTAACTTGAAAGTATTTCGATTTCTTGGCTTTATATATCTTGTGGAAAGGACGAAACACCGGCTC
CGTGATAAAGTCGAAGGTTTTAGAGCTAGAAATAGCAAGTTAAAATAAGGCTAGTCCGTTATCAACTTGA
AAAAGTGGCACCGAGTCGGTGCTTTTTTAAGCTTGGCGTAACTAGATCTTGAGACAAATGGCAGTATTCA
TCCACAATTTTAAAAGAAAAGGGGGGATTGGGGGGTACAGTGCAGGGGAAAGAATAGTAGACATAATAGC
AACAGACATACAAACTAAAGAATTACAAAAACAAATTACAAAAATTCAAAATTTTCGGGTTTATTACAGG
GACAGCAGAGATCCACTTTGGCGCCGGCTCGAGGGGGCCCGGGTGCAAAGATGGATAAAGTTTTAAACAG
AGAGGAATCTTTGCAGCTAATGGACCTTCTAGGTCTTGAAAGGAGTGGGAATTGGCTCCGGTGCCCGTCA
GTGGGCAGAG
